Addgene plasmid #53604: pIhh1.3K-Luc
Purpose: Reporter construct containing a 1.3 kb promoter region of the Ihh gene in front of a luciferase gene for in vitro DNA transfection assays
Depositing lab: Xiangli Yang. Depositing organization: Vanderbilt University. Publication: Atf4 regulates chondrocyte proliferation and differentiation during endochondral ossification by activating Ihh transcription. Wang W, Lian N, Li L, Moss HE, Wang W, Perrien DS, Elefteriou F, Yang X. Development. 2009 Dec;136(24):4143-53. doi: 10.1242/dev.043281. Epub 2009 Nov 11. PubMed 19906842.
Backbone
  Vector backbone: P4-Luc
  Backbone manufacturer: Generic
  Backbone size w/o insert (bp): 6600
  Total vector size (bp): 7900
  Modifications to backbone: None
  Vector type: Luciferase ; reporter
Growth in bacteria
  Bacterial resistance: Ampicillin, 100 μg/mL
  Growth temperature: 37°C
  Growth strain: DH5alpha
  Copy number: High Copy
Gene/Insert
  Gene/Insert name: Ihh promoter (alt name: Ihh1.3k-Luc)
  Species: M. musculus (mouse)
  Insert size (bp): 1300
  Cloning method: Restriction Enzyme; 5′ cloning site HpaI-SmaI (destroyed during cloning); 3′ cloning site HindIII (not destroyed)
  Sequencing primers: 5′ NA; 3′ Luc1
Terms and licenses: Academic/Nonprofit Terms; Industry Terms: Not Available to Industry
How to cite: pIhh1.3K-Luc was a gift from Xiangli Yang (Addgene plasmid # 53604 ; http://n2t.net/addgene:53604 ; RRID:Addgene_53604)
