[The description below was written by a language model from this plasmid's Addgene catalogue record.]
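Description:
pIhh1.3K-Luc is a luciferase reporter plasmid built on the P4-Luc backbone, a roughly 6.6 kb vector, giving a total construct of about 7.9 kb once the insert is included. It is maintained in E. coli as a high-copy plasmid under ampicillin selection. The record does not include a feature table, so the specific origin of replication, the type of luciferase, the polyadenylation signal and any other backbone elements are not stated. No mammalian selection marker is listed.

The payload is an approximately 1.3 kb fragment of the mouse Indian hedgehog (Ihh) promoter region placed directly upstream of the luciferase coding sequence, so that luciferase expression depends on the transcriptional activity of the Ihh regulatory sequence rather than on a heterologous promoter. The fragment was inserted by restriction cloning, with a blunt HpaI–SmaI junction at the 5′ end that destroyed both sites and a HindIII site retained at the 3′ end next to the reporter.

The plasmid is intended for in vitro transient transfection assays in which light output reads out Ihh promoter activity, for example to test whether a co-expressed transcription factor activates the promoter. The associated study concerns Atf4 regulation of chondrocyte proliferation and differentiation during endochondral ossification through activation of Ihh transcription, which suggests the reporter was used to examine Atf4-dependent control of this promoter region. The exact coordinates of the fragment relative to the Ihh transcription start site are not given in the record.
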