>Addgene plasmid #53604 | pIhh1.3K-Luc | addgene partial sequence | sequence record 91201 | pUC-3 5'-GCCATTCGCCATTCAGGCTGCGCAACTGTT-3'
GGCCTCTTCGCTATTACGCCAGCTGGCGAAAGGGGGATGTGCTGCAAGGCGATTAAGTTGGGTAACGCCA
GGGTTTTCCCAGTCACGACGTTGTAAAACGACGGCCAGTGAATTGTAATACGACTCACTATAGGGCGAAT
TGGGCCCGACGTCGCATGCTCCTCTAGAGCTTGCAGATCTGCGACTCTAGAGGATCTGCGACTCTAGAGG
ATCATAATCAGCCATACCACATTTGTAGAGGTTTTACTTGCTTTAAAAAACCTCCCACACCTCCCCCTGA
ACCTGAAACATAAAATGAATGCAATTGTTGTTGTTAACTTGTTTATTGCAGCTTATAATGGTTACAAATA
AAGCAATAGCATCACAAATTTCACAAATAAAGCATTTTTTTCACTGCATTCTAGTTGTGGTTTGTCCAAA
CTCATCAATGTATCTTATCATGTCTGGATCTGCGACTCTAGAGGATCATAATCAGCCATACCACATTTGT
AGAGGTTTTACTTGCTTTAAAAAACCTCCCACACCTCCCCCTGAACCTGAAACATAAAATGAATGCAATT
GTTGTTGTTAACTTGTTTATTGCAGCTTATAATGGTTACAAATAAAGCAATAGCATCACAAATTTCACAA
ATAAAGCATTTTTTTCACTGCATTCTAGTTGTGGTTTGTCCAAACTCATCAATGTATCTTATCATGTCTG
GATCTGCGACTCTAGAGGATCATAATCAGCCATACCACATTTGTAGAGGTTTTACTTGCTTTAAA
