>Addgene plasmid #53604 | pIhh1.3K-Luc | addgene partial sequence | sequence record 92192 | LucNRev 5'-CCTTATGCAGTTGCTCTCC-3'
ATGGCGCCGGGCCTTTCTTTATGTTTTTGGCGTCTTCCATTTTACCAACAGTACCGGAATGCCAAGCTTG
ATATCGAATTCCTGCAGCCCCATGGGCAGCGCGACGCGGCTCAAGGCCGACGGGACTCAGGTGCGGGGCG
GGGGCCCGGGGCCCTGGCTGGTGGCGGCGTGCTGTCCCCCTCGGCGCCTCGACTCTGAGCTGCCCGGCTC
GCCGGCCGCCAATAAATAGGCCGGCCCGTTTGTTTTGGCAACGCGGCGACGGCGGGGGGCGGCGGGCGGC
GGGGCTGAGGGCCGGCGGGCTGGGCTGGGCTGGCCCGGCCGGCGGACTGAAGGGACCCGCGGTTAGCACC
CCGGCCCGGCGGTCAGGCGGCTCGGGCAGAGCGGGAGCTGCTGCCGTCTGCGGCGCA
