>Addgene plasmid #53604 | pIhh1.3K-Luc | addgene partial sequence | sequence record 92193 | SP6 5'-ATTTAGGTGACACTATAG-3'
AGAATGCAGTGAAAAAAATGCTTTATTTGTGAAATTTGTGATGCTATTGCTTTATTTGTAACCATTATAA
GCTGCAATAAACAAGTTAACAACAACAATTGCATTCATTTTATGTTTCAGGTTCAGGGGGAGGTGTGGGA
GGTTTTTTAAAGCAAGTAAAACCTCTACAAATGTGGTATGGCTGATTATGATCTCTAGTCAAGGCACTAT
ACATCAAATATTCCTTATTAACCCCTTTACAAATTAAAAAGCTAAAGGTACACAATTTTTGAGCATAGTT
ATTAATAGCAGACACTCTATGCCTGTGTGGAGTAAGAAAAAACAGTATGTTATGATTATAACTGTTATGC
CTACTTATAAAGGTTACAGAATATTTTTCCATAATTTTCTTGTATAGCAGTGCAGCTTTTTCCTTTGTGG
TGTAAATAGCAAAGCAAGCAAGAGTTCTATTACTAAACACAGCATGACTCAAAAAACTTAGCAATTCTGA
AGGAAAGTCCTTGGGGTCTTCTACCTTTCTCTTCTTTTTTGGAGGAGTAGAATGTTGAGAGTCAGCAGTA
GCCTCATCATCACTAGATGGCATTTCTTCTGAGC
