>Addgene plasmid #53604 | pIhh1.3K-Luc | addgene partial sequence | sequence record 93168 | T7 5'-TAATACGACTCACTATAGGG-3'
AGCTTGCAGATCTGCGACTCTAGAGGATCTGCGACTCTAGAGGATCATAATCAGCCATACCACATTTGTA
GAGGTTTTACTTGCTTTAAAAAACCTCCCACACCTCCCCCTGAACCTGAAACATAAAATGAATGCAATTG
TTGTTGTTAACTTGTTTATTGCAGCTTATAATGGTTACAAATAAAGCAATAGCATCACAAATTTCACAAA
TAAAGCATTTTTTTCACTGCATTCTAGTTGTGGTTTGTCCAAACTCATCAATGTATCTTATCATGTCTGG
ATCTGCGACTCTAGAGGATCATAATCAGCCATACCACATTTGTAGAGGTTTTACTTGCTTTAAAAAACCT
CCCACACCTCCCCCTGAACCTGAAACATAAAATGAATGCAATTGTTGTTGTTAACTTGTTTATTGCAGCT
TATAATGGTTACAAATAAAGCAATAGCATCACAAATTTCACAAATAAAGCATTTTTTTCACTGCATTCTA
GTTGTGGTTTGTCCAAACTCATCAATGTATCTTATCATGTCTGGATCTGCGACTCTAGAGGATCATAATC
AGCCATACCACATTTGTAGAGGTTTTACTTGCTTTAAAAAACCTCCCACACCTCCCCCTGAACCTGAAAC
ATAAAATGAATGCAATTGTTGTTGTTAACTTGTTTATTGCAGCTTATAATGGTTACAAATAAAGCAATAG
CATCACAAATTTCACAAATAAAGCATTTTTTTCACTGC
